Addgene plasmid #174730: pFendoNA2S
Purpose: Expresses GFP-endoNA2-S706A fusion protein for detection of polysialic acid. The endoNA2-S706A is a noncatalytic endosialidase that lacks the ability for releasing its C-terminal chaperone domain.
Depositing lab: Jukka Finne. Depositing organization: University of Helsinki. Publication: Design of a cytotoxic neuroblastoma-targeting agent using an enzyme acting on polysialic acid fused to a toxin. Lehti TA, Pajunen MI, Jokilammi A, Korja M, Lilie H, Vettenranta K, Finne J. Mol Cancer Ther. 2021 Jul 26. pii: 1535-7163.MCT-20-1031. doi: 10.1158/1535-7163.MCT-20-1031. PubMed 34315766.
Backbone
  Vector backbone: pFEndoNA2
  Backbone manufacturer: Finne lab
  Backbone size w/o insert (bp): 7102
  Total vector size (bp): 7102
  Vector type: Bacterial Expression
Growth in bacteria
  Bacterial resistance: Ampicillin, 100 μg/mL
  Growth temperature: 37°C
  Growth strain: NEB Stable
  Copy number: High Copy
Gene/Insert
  Gene/Insert name: endoNA2-S706A
  Species: Escherichia phage PK1A2
  Insert size (bp): 2403
  Mutation: Changed Serine 706 to Alanine
  GenBank ID: MG004687.1
  Cloning method: Ligation Independent Cloning
  Sequencing primers: 5′ CCCGAAAAGTGCCACCTG; 3′ GTTCTGAGGTCATTACTGG
Terms and licenses: Academic/Nonprofit Terms; Industry Terms: Not Available to Industry
Depositor comments: This plasmid can be amplified and maintained in ampicillin-sensitive E. coli strains that harbor the lacIq mutation (such as XL1 Blue and JM109) or carries the pREP4 repressor plasmid (such as M15 [pREP4]).
How to cite: pFendoNA2S was a gift from Jukka Finne (Addgene plasmid # 174730 ; http://n2t.net/addgene:174730 ; RRID:Addgene_174730)
