[The description below was written by a language model from this plasmid's Addgene catalogue record and pLannotate feature annotations shown in this document.]
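Description:
pFendoNA2S is a 7.1 kb bacterial expression plasmid, built on the pFEndoNA2 backbone, that produces a GFP-tagged, catalytically inactive phage endosialidase used as a probe for polysialic acid. It replicates in E. coli from a high-copy ColE1/pMB1-type origin and is selected with ampicillin through the β-lactamase gene. The feature table also shows a bom region, a small rop fragment, and a chloramphenicol acetyltransferase coding sequence preceded by only a fragment of its promoter. This arrangement resembles T5/lac-type expression vectors, and the record lists ampicillin as the only selection.

Expression is driven by a bacteriophage T5 promoter with lac operator elements, so transcription is held off by lac repressor and can be relieved with IPTG. This fits the depositor's note that the plasmid should be kept in strains carrying lacIq or the pREP4 repressor plasmid. The annotated parts of the fusion run from an N-terminal 6xHis affinity tag through EGFP to the 2.4 kb endoNA2-S706A insert from Escherichia phage PK1A2, which the annotation software matched to the homologous phage K1E endosialidase tail fibre protein. Lambda t0 and rrnB T1 terminators follow downstream.

EndoNA2 is a noncatalytic endosialidase. The serine 706 to alanine change additionally prevents release of the C-terminal chaperone domain, which normally mediates trimerisation and folding. The resulting fluorescent, His-tagged protein is intended for detecting polysialic acid, and the associated work concerns targeting neuroblastoma via polysialic acid.
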