Features (pLannotate 1.2.2; 14 found; start..end, strand, type, name):
    629..3031    +  CDS            GP90: FIBER_BPK1E - Also known as END. Experimental evidence at protein level: Swiss-Prot protein existence level 1. [C-terminal chaperone protein]: The C-terminal chaperone protein mediates homotrimerization and proper folding of the catalytic endo-N trimer. From Escherichia phage K1E (Bacteriophage K1E).
   3196..3290    +  terminator     lambda t0 terminator: transcription terminator from phage lambda
   3305..3333    +  promoter       cat promoter (fragment): promoter of the E. coli cat gene encoding chloramphenicol acetyltransferase
   3334..3990    +  CDS            cat: CAT_ECOLX - Experimental evidence at protein level: Swiss-Prot protein existence level 1. This enzyme is an effector of chloramphenicol resistance in bacteria. From Escherichia coli. This protein is used as a marker in many commonly used cloning vectors, such as pACYC184.
   4058..4144    +  terminator     rrnB T1 terminator: Escherichia coli rrnB; transcription terminator T1 from the E. coli rrnB gene
   4156..4197    +  CDS            rop (fragment): Rop protein, which maintains plasmids at low copy number; rop
   4299..4439    +  misc_feature   bom: basis of mobility region from pBR322
   4625..5213    -  rep_origin     ori: high-copy-number ColE1/pMB1/pBR322/pUC origin of replication
   5384..6244    -  CDS            AmpR: β-lactamase; bla; confers resistance to ampicillin, carbenicillin, and related antibiotics
   6245..6349    -  promoter       AmpR promoter: bla
   6459..6503    +  promoter       T5 promoter: bacteriophage T5 promoter for E. coli RNA polymerase, with embedded lac operator
   6511..6527    +  protein_bind   lac operator: The lac repressor binds to the lac operator to inhibit transcription in E. coli. This inhibition can be relieved by adding lactose or isopropyl-β-D-thiogalactopyranoside (IPTG). lac repressor encoded by lacI
   6576..6593    +  CDS            6xHis: 6xHis affinity tag
   6618..229     +  CDS            EGFP (across the origin): EGFP is a basic (constitutively fluorescent) green fluorescent protein published in 1996, derived from Aequorea victoria. It is reported to be a rapidly-maturing weak dimer with moderate acid sensitivity.
>Addgene plasmid #174730 | pFendoNA2S | addgene full sequence | sequence record 343521 | Addgene NGS Result
CAAGGTGAACTTCAAGATCCGCCACAACATCGAGGACGGCAGCGTGCAGCTCGCCGACCACTACCAGCAG
AACACCCCCATCGGCGACGGCCCCGTGCTGCTGCCCGACAACCACTACCTGAGCACCCAGTCCGCCCTGA
GCAAAGACCCCAACGAGAAGCGCGATCACATGGTCCTGCTGGAGTTCGTGACCGCCGCCGGGATCACTCT
CGGCATGGACGAGCTGTACGGGATCGCAAATAACTATACTGATAGTAAAAGTGCTGAAACATTGGAAAAT
GCGCGTAAAGAGGCTTTTGCTCAGTCTAAAGATGTTTTGAATATGGCAAAAGCACACTCAAATAGTGTTG
CTAGAACAACTTTAGAAACTGCTGAAGAACATGCAAATAGTGTTGCCAGAACAACTTTAGAAACTGCTGA
AGAACATGCAAATAAAAAATCAGCTGAGGCGTTAGCAAGCGCTAATGTGTATGCAGACAGCAAGTCTTCT
CACACACTAAAAACTGCAAATAGCTATACCGATGTGACTGTAAGTAATTCGACTAAGAAAGCAATCCGTG
AATCGAATCAATACACAGATCATAAATTCCGTCAACTTGACAACCGGTTAGATAAGCTGTACACGGATCA
ATTCAAGAGTAAAATAGCAGGTGCAATCTGGCGTAACTTGGATGACAAGCTCACCGAGGTTGTATCGCTT
AAAGATTTTGGAGCCAAAGGTGATGGTAAGACAAACGACCAAGATGCAGTAAATGCAGCGATGGCTTCAG
GTAAGAGAATTGACGGTGCTGGTGCTACTTACAAAGTATCATCTTTACCTGATATGGAGCGATTCTATAA
CACCCGCTTCGTATGGGAACGTTTATCAGGTCAACCTCTTTACTATGTGAGTAAAGGTTTTATCAATGGT
GAACTCTATAAAATCACGGATAACCCTTATTACAATGCTTGGCCTCAAGACAAAGCGTTTGTATATGAGA
ACGTGATATATGCACCTTACATGGGTAGCGACCGTCATGGTGTTAGTCGTCTGCATGTATCATGGGTTAA
GTCTGGTGACGATGGTCAAACATGGTCTACACCAGAGTGGTTAACTGATCTGCATCCAGATTACCCTACA
GTGAACTATCATTGTATGAGCATGGGTGTATGTCGCAACCGTCTGTTTGCCATGATTGAAACACGTACTT
TAGCCAAGAACGCACTAACCAATTGTGCATTGTGGGATCGCCCTATGTCTCGTAGTCTGCATCTTACGGG
TGGTATCACTAAGGCTGCAAATCAGCGATATGCAACAATACATGTACCAGATCACGGACTATTCGTGGGC
GATTTTGTTAACTTCTCTAATTCTGCGGTAACAGGTGTATCAGGTGATATGACTGTTGCAACGGTAATAG
ATAAGGACAACTTCACGGTTCTTACACCTAACCAGCAGACTTCAGATTTGAATAACGCTGGAAAGAATTG
GCACATGGGTACTTCTTTCCATAAGTCTCCGTGGCGTAAGACAGATCTTGGTCTAATCCCTCATGTCACA
GAGGTGCATAGCTTTGCTACTATTGATAACAATGGCTTTGTTATGGGCTATCATCAAGGTGATGTAGCTC
CACGAGAAGTTGGGCTTTTCTACTTCCCTGATGCTTTCAATAGCCCATCTAATTATGTTCGTCGTCAGAT
ACCATCTGAGTATGAACCAGATGCGGCAGAGCCATGCATCAAGTACTATGACGGTGTATTATACCTTATC
ACTCGTGGTACTCGTGGCGACCGACTAGGAAGCTCTCTGCATCGTAGTAGAGATATAGGTCAGACTTGGG
AGTCACTAAGATTTCCACATAATGTGTATCATACTACTTTACCGTTTGCTAAGGTAGGAGATGACCTTAT
TATGTTTGGTTCAGAACGTGCAGAAAATGAATGGGAAGCAGGTGCACCAGATGATCGTTACAAGGCATCT
TATCCTCGTACCTTCTATGCACGATTGAATGTAAACAATTGGAATGCAGCTGATATTGAATGGGTTAACA
TCACAGACCAAATCTATCAGGGTGACATTGTGGACTCTAGTGTAGGTGTAGGTTCGGTAGTAGTTAAAGA
CAGCTACATTTACTATATCTTTGGTGGCGAAAACCATTTCAACCCAATGACTTATGGTGACAACAGAGAT
AAAGACCCATTTAAAGGTCATGGACACCCTACTGATATATACTGCTATAAGATGCAGATTGCAAATGACA
GTCGTGTATCTCGTAAGTTTACATATGGTGCAACTCCCGGACAGGCTATACCTACCTTCATGGGTACTGA
TGGTATTCGTACTATTCCTGCTCCACTTCACTTATCAGGAGAGGTAGTTGCCGCAGATATGACTGTCGAA
CATCTTACCCTGAAGGCAAGTACAAGTGCTAATATTCGCTCAGAGATGCTGATGGAAGGTGAATATGGGT
TCATTGGTAAGACTATACCAAAGGATAACCCAACTGCCCAACGTGTCATCATCTCTGGTGGAGGGGGTAC
AGCAGCAGATACCGGTGCGCAAATTACCTTACATGGAGCAGGTTCTAGTACTTCTAGACGCGCAGTATAT
AATGCCAATGAGCACTTGTTCCAAAGCGGGGCTATCATGCCCTACAATGATAACGTGTATCCTGCTGGCG
GCCCTCGTAATAGATTCACTACTATCCATCTTACAAGTGACCCTATTATTACGGCTGATGCCACTCATAA
GTATGGATCACAAGGTATTGATGAGAGTGTACTAAAGGCATGGGGTAAGGTTAGCTTCAAGCAGTACAAG
TTGATTGGTGAGATGTCTCGTGGTGTGCACCACACTCACTTTGGTGTATTGGCACAAGACATTGTAGCTG
CTTTTGCATCCGAAGGGTTAGATGCAATCGACTTCGGCATTGTCTCCTTCGAAGAAGGTCAGTTTGGTGT
TAGATATAGTGAAATCTTAATCTTGGAGGCTGCTTATACTCGTTATCGTTTAGATAAGTTAGAGGAGATG
TATGCCACTAATAAAATCAGTTAAGCAAGCTGCTGTACTCCAGAATACAGAAGAACTTATTCAATCAGGA
CGTGACCCTAAGCAGGCATACGCCATTGCCAAGGATGTACAAGTAAAGCGGCCGATCCGCATGCGAGCTC
GGTACCCCGGGTCGACCTGCAGCCAAGCTTAATTAGCTGAGCTTGGACTCCTGTTGATAGATCCAGTAAT
GACCTCAGAACTCCATCTGGATTTGTTCAGAACGCTCGGTTGCCGCCGGGCGTTTTTTATTGGTGAGAAT
CCAAGCTAGCTTGGCGAGATTTTCAGGAGCTAAGGAAGCTAAAATGGAGAAAAAAATCACTGGATATACC
ACCGTTGATATATCCCAATGGCATCGTAAAGAACATTTTGAGGCATTTCAGTCAGTTGCTCAATGTACCT
ATAACCAGACCGTTCAGCTGGATATTACGGCCTTTTTAAAGACCGTAAAGAAAAATAAGCACAAGTTTTA
TCCGGCCTTTATTCACATTCTTGCCCGCCTGATGAATGCTCATCCGGAATTTCGTATGGCAATGAAAGAC
GGTGAGCTGGTGATATGGGATAGTGTTCACCCTTGTTACACCGTTTTCCATGAGCAAACTGAAACGTTTT
CATCGCTCTGGAGTGAATACCACGACGATTTCCGGCAGTTTCTACACATATATTCGCAAGATGTGGCGTG
TTACGGTGAAAACCTGGCCTATTTCCCTAAAGGGTTTATTGAGAATATGTTTTTCGTCTCAGCCAATCCC
TGGGTGAGTTTCACCAGTTTTGATTTAAACGTGGCCAATATGGACAACTTCTTCGCCCCCGTTTTCACCA
TGGGCAAATATTATACGCAAGGCGACAAGGTGCTGATGCCGCTGGCGATTCAGGTTCATCATGCCGTTTG
TGATGGCTTCCATGTCGGCAGAATGCTTAATGAATTACAACAGTACTGCGATGAGTGGCAGGGCGGGGCG
TAATTTTTTTAAGGCAGTTATTGGTGCCCTTAAACGCCTGGGGTAATGACTCTCTAGCTTGAGGCATCAA
ATAAAACGAAAGGCTCAGTCGAAAGACTGGGCCTTTCGTTTTATCTGTTGTTTGTCGGTGAACGCTCTCC
TGAGTAGGACAAATCCGCCCTCTAGAGCTGCCTCGCGCGTTTCGGTGATGACGGTGAAAACCTCTGACAC
ATGCAGCTCCCGGAGACGGTCACAGCTTGTCTGTAAGCGGATGCCGGGAGCAGACAAGCCCGTCAGGGCG
CGTCAGCGGGTGTTGGCGGGTGTCGGGGCGCAGCCATGACCCAGTCACGTAGCGATAGCGGAGTGTATAC
TGGCTTAACTATGCGGCATCAGAGCAGATTGTACTGAGAGTGCACCATATGCGGTGTGAAATACCGCACA
GATGCGTAAGGAGAAAATACCGCATCAGGCGCTCTTCCGCTTCCTCGCTCACTGACTCGCTGCGCTCGGT
CGTTCGGCTGCGGCGAGCGGTATCAGCTCACTCAAAGGCGGTAATACGGTTATCCACAGAATCAGGGGAT
AACGCAGGAAAGAACATGTGAGCAAAAGGCCAGCAAAAGGCCAGGAACCGTAAAAAGGCCGCGTTGCTGG
CGTTTTTCCATAGGCTCCGCCCCCCTGACGAGCATCACAAAAATCGACGCTCAAGTCAGAGGTGGCGAAA
CCCGACAGGACTATAAAGATACCAGGCGTTTCCCCCTGGAAGCTCCCTCGTGCGCTCTCCTGTTCCGACC
CTGCCGCTTACCGGATACCTGTCCGCCTTTCTCCCTTCGGGAAGCGTGGCGCTTTCTCATAGCTCACGCT
GTAGGTATCTCAGTTCGGTGTAGGTCGTTCGCTCCAAGCTGGGCTGTGTGCACGAACCCCCCGTTCAGCC
CGACCGCTGCGCCTTATCCGGTAACTATCGTCTTGAGTCCAACCCGGTAAGACACGACTTATCGCCACTG
GCAGCAGCCACTGGTAACAGGATTAGCAGAGCGAGGTATGTAGGCGGTGCTACAGAGTTCTTGAAGTGGT
GGCCTAACTACGGCTACACTAGAAGGACAGTATTTGGTATCTGCGCTCTGCTGAAGCCAGTTACCTTCGG
AAAAAGAGTTGGTAGCTCTTGATCCGGCAAACAAACCACCGCTGGTAGCGGTGGTTTTTTTGTTTGCAAG
CAGCAGATTACGCGCAGAAAAAAAGGATCTCAAGAAGATCCTTTGATCTTTTCTACGGGGTCTGACGCTC
AGTGGAACGAAAACTCACGTTAAGGGATTTTGGTCATGAGATTATCAAAAAGGATCTTCACCTAGATCCT
TTTAAATTAAAAATGAAGTTTTAAATCAATCTAAAGTATATATGAGTAAACTTGGTCTGACAGTTACCAA
TGCTTAATCAGTGAGGCACCTATCTCAGCGATCTGTCTATTTCGTTCATCCATAGTTGCCTGACTCCCCG
TCGTGTAGATAACTACGATACGGGAGGGCTTACCATCTGGCCCCAGTGCTGCAATGATACCGCGAGACCC
ACGCTCACCGGCTCCAGATTTATCAGCAATAAACCAGCCAGCCGGAAGGGCCGAGCGCAGAAGTGGTCCT
GCAACTTTATCCGCCTCCATCCAGTCTATTAATTGTTGCCGGGAAGCTAGAGTAAGTAGTTCGCCAGTTA
ATAGTTTGCGCAACGTTGTTGCCATTGCTACAGGCATCGTGGTGTCACGCTCGTCGTTTGGTATGGCTTC
ATTCAGCTCCGGTTCCCAACGATCAAGGCGAGTTACATGATCCCCCATGTTGTGCAAAAAAGCGGTTAGC
TCCTTCGGTCCTCCGATCGTTGTCAGAAGTAAGTTGGCCGCAGTGTTATCACTCATGGTTATGGCAGCAC
TGCATAATTCTCTTACTGTCATGCCATCCGTAAGATGCTTTTCTGTGACTGGTGAGTACTCAACCAAGTC
ATTCTGAGAATAGTGTATGCGGCGACCGAGTTGCTCTTGCCCGGCGTCAATACGGGATAATACCGCGCCA
CATAGCAGAACTTTAAAAGTGCTCATCATTGGAAAACGTTCTTCGGGGCGAAAACTCTCAAGGATCTTAC
CGCTGTTGAGATCCAGTTCGATGTAACCCACTCGTGCACCCAACTGATCTTCAGCATCTTTTACTTTCAC
CAGCGTTTCTGGGTGAGCAAAAACAGGAAGGCAAAATGCCGCAAAAAAGGGAATAAGGGCGACACGGAAA
TGTTGAATACTCATACTCTTCCTTTTTCAATATTATTGAAGCATTTATCAGGGTTATTGTCTCATGAGCG
GATACATATTTGAATGTATTTAGAAAAATAAACAAATAGGGGTTCCGCGCACATTTCCCCGAAAAGTGCC
ACCTGACGTCTAAGAAACCATTATTATCATGACATTAACCTATAAAAATAGGCGTATCACGAGGCCCTTT
CGTCTTCACCTCGAGAAATCATAAAAAATTTATTTGCTTTGTGAGCGGATAACAATTATAATAGATTCAA
TTGTGAGCGGATAACAATTTCACACAGAATTCATTAAAGAGGAGAAATTAACTATGAGAGGATCTCACCA
TCACCATCACCATGATCCCCGGGTACCGGTCGCCACCATGGTGAGCAAGGGCGAGGAGCTGTTCACCGGG
GTGGTGCCCATCCTGGTCGAGCTGGACGGCGACGTAAACGGCCACAAGTTCAGCGTGTCCGGCGAGGGCG
AGGGCGATGCCACCTACGGCAAGCTGACCCTGAAGTTCATCTGCACCACCGGCAAGCTGCCCGTGCCCTG
GCCCACCCTCGTGACCACCCTGACCTACGGCGTGCAGTGCTTCAGCCGCTACCCCGACCACATGAAGCAG
CACGACTTCTTCAAGTCCGCCATGCCCGAAGGCTACGTCCAGGAGCGCACCATCTTCTTCAAGGACGACG
GCAACTACAAGACCCGCGCCGAGGTGAAGTTCGAGGGCGACACCCTGGTGAACCGCATCGAGCTGAAGGG
CATCGACTTCAAGGAGGACGGCAACATCCTGGGGCACAAGCTGGAGTACAACTACAACAGCCACAACGTC
TATATCATGGCCGACAAGCAGAAGAACGGCAT
